Addgene plasmid #181957: pcDNA3-AKAP79-AKAR4
Purpose: Genetically encoded FRET-based PKA activity reporter fused to AKAP79.
Depositing lab: Jin Zhang. Publication: Spatially compartmentalized phase regulation of a Ca(2+)-cAMP-PKA oscillatory circuit. Tenner B, Getz M, Ross B, Ohadi D, Bohrer CH, Greenwald E, Mehta S, Xiao J, Rangamani P, Zhang J. Elife. 2020 Nov 17;9. pii: 55013. doi: 10.7554/eLife.55013. PubMed 33201801.
Backbone
  Vector backbone: pcDNA3
  Backbone manufacturer: Invitrogen
  Backbone size w/o insert (bp): 5409
  Total vector size (bp): 8739
  Vector type: Mammalian Expression
  Selectable markers: Neomycin (select with G418)
Growth in bacteria
  Bacterial resistance: Ampicillin, 100 μg/mL
  Growth temperature: 37°C
  Growth strain: DH5alpha
  Copy number: High Copy
Gene/Insert
  Gene/Insert name: AKAP79-AKAR4 (alt name: AKAP79-Cerulean-FHA1-PKAsub-cpVenus(E172))
  Species: H. sapiens (human)
  Insert size (bp): 3330
  Entrez Gene: AKAP5 (a.k.a. AKAP75, AKAP79, H21)
  Promoter: CMV
  Tag / fusion protein: HIS tag (N terminal on insert); AKAP79 (N terminal on insert); Cerulean (N terminal on insert); cpVenus(E172) (C terminal on insert)
  Cloning method: Restriction Enzyme; 5′ cloning site HindIII (not destroyed); 3′ cloning site EcoRI (not destroyed)
  Sequencing primers: 5′ CMV forward; 3′ BGH reverse
Resource information
  A portion of this plasmid was derived from a plasmid made by: AKAP79 cDNA was provided by John D. Scott (University of Washington).
Terms and licenses: Academic/Nonprofit Terms; Industry Terms: Not Available to Industry
How to cite: pcDNA3-AKAP79-AKAR4 was a gift from Jin Zhang (Addgene plasmid # 181957 ; http://n2t.net/addgene:181957 ; RRID:Addgene_181957)
