[The description below was written by a language model from this plasmid's Addgene catalogue record and pLannotate feature annotations shown in this document.]
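Description:
pcDNA3-AKAP79-AKAR4 is a mammalian expression plasmid of about 8.7 kb, built on the pcDNA3 backbone, that encodes a FRET-based protein kinase A (PKA) activity reporter fused to the human scaffold protein AKAP79 (AKAP5). It is propagated in E. coli through a high-copy ColE1/pUC-type origin with ampicillin selection from the β-lactamase gene. An SV40 early promoter–driven neomycin phosphotransferase cassette with an SV40 polyadenylation signal allows G418 selection of transfected mammalian cells. An f1 origin and remnants of lac regulatory sequence are also present as standard backbone elements.

The roughly 3.3 kb insert sits between HindIII and EcoRI sites. It is transcribed from the CMV immediate-early enhancer/promoter and terminated by the bovine growth hormone polyadenylation signal, with flanking T7 and SP6 promoters from the backbone. The open reading frame begins with a short His tag, followed by AKAP79 and then the AKAR4 sensor module. That module consists of the cyan donor Cerulean, an FHA1 phosphoamino-acid-binding domain (annotated as a fragment of yeast Rad53), a PKA substrate sequence, and a circularly permuted Venus acceptor, which the catalogue calls cpVenus(E172) and the feature table annotates as cp173Venus. In this sensor design, PKA phosphorylation of the substrate promotes its binding by the FHA1 domain, and the resulting conformational change alters energy transfer between Cerulean and cpVenus. Because AKAP79 anchors PKA to specific subcellular sites, the fusion places the sensor within that signalling compartment rather than leaving it diffuse in the cell. The associated work concerns spatially compartmentalised regulation of a calcium–cAMP–PKA oscillatory circuit, consistent with use in live-cell imaging of local PKA activity.
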