Features (pLannotate 1.2.2; 25 found; start..end, strand, type, name):
     28..80      -  misc_feature   bom (fragment): basis of mobility region from pBR322
    235..614     +  enhancer       CMV enhancer: human cytomegalovirus immediate early enhancer
    615..818     +  promoter       CMV promoter: human cytomegalovirus (CMV) immediate early promoter
    814..847     +  LTR            5' LTR (truncated) (fragment): truncated 5' long terminal repeat (LTR) from HIV-1
    863..881     +  promoter       T7 promoter: promoter for bacteriophage T7 RNA polymerase
    907..924     +  CDS            capTEV™ (fragment): composite tag for in vivo biotinylation, TEV protease cleavage, and 6xHis tagging
    964..2244    +  CDS            AKAP5: AKAP5_HUMAN - Also known as AKAP79. Experimental evidence at protein level: Swiss-Prot protein existence level 1. Multivalent scaffold protein that anchors the cAMP-dependent protein kinase/PKA to cytoskeletal and/or organelle-associated proteins, targeting the signal carried by cAMP to specific intracellular effectors (PubMed:1512224). Association with the beta2- adrenergic receptor (beta2-AR) not only regulates beta2-AR signaling pathway, but also the activation by PKA by switching off the beta2-AR signaling cascade. Plays a role in long term synaptic potentiation by regulating protein traff
   2251..2967    +  CDS            Cerulean: Cerulean is a basic (constitutively fluorescent) cyan fluorescent protein published in 2004, derived from Aequorea victoria. It has low acid sensitivity.
   2977..3399    +  CDS            RAD53 (fragment): RAD53_YEAST - Also known as MEC2, SAD1, SPK1. Experimental evidence at protein level: Swiss-Prot protein existence level 1. Controls S-phase checkpoint as well as G1 and G2 DNA damage checkpoints. Phosphorylates proteins on serine, threonine, and tyrosine. Prevents entry into anaphase and mitotic exit after DNA damage via regulation of the Polo kinase CDC5. Seems to be involved in the phosphorylation of RPH1. From Saccharomyces cerevisiae (strain ATCC 204508 / S288c) (Baker's yeast).
   3493..4224    +  CDS            cp173Venus: circularly permuted form of the Venus yellow fluorescent protein (Nagai et al., 2004) efficient FRET acceptor for CFP
   4288..4306    -  promoter       SP6 promoter: promoter for bacteriophage SP6 RNA polymerase
   4332..4556    +  polyA_signal   bGH poly(A) signal: bovine growth hormone polyadenylation signal
   4560..4581    +  promoter       SV40 promoter (fragment): SV40 enhancer and early promoter
   4602..5030    +  rep_origin     f1 ori (sequence partly withheld): f1 bacteriophage origin of replication; arrow indicates direction of (+) strand synthesis
   5044..5373    +  promoter       SV40 promoter: SV40 enhancer and early promoter
   5440..6231    +  CDS            neo: KKA2_KLEPN - Also known as kan, nptII. Experimental evidence at protein level: Swiss-Prot protein existence level 1. Resistance to kanamycin, neomycin, paromomycin, ribostamycin, butirosin and gentamicin B. From Klebsiella pneumoniae.
   6255..6413    +  CDS            ble (fragment): BLE_KLEPN - Experimental evidence at protein level: Swiss-Prot protein existence level 1. Binding protein with a strong affinity to the bleomycin family of antibiotics. Binds to CL990; an antimitotic-antibiotic compound. From Klebsiella pneumoniae.
   6408..6529    +  polyA_signal   SV40 poly(A) signal: SV40 polyadenylation signal
   6602..6618    -  protein_bind   lac operator: The lac repressor binds to the lac operator to inhibit transcription in E. coli. This inhibition can be relieved by adding lactose or isopropyl-β-D-thiogalactopyranoside (IPTG). lac repressor encoded by lacI
   6626..6656    -  promoter       lac promoter: promoter for the E. coli lac operon
   6671..6692    -  protein_bind   CAP binding site: CAP binding activates transcription in the presence of cAMP. E. coli catabolite activator protein
   6705..6797    -  CDS            lacI (fragment): lac repressor; lacI; The lac repressor binds to the lac operator to inhibit transcription in E. coli. This inhibition can be relieved by adding lactose or isopropyl-β-D-thiogalactopyranoside (IPTG).
   6980..7568    -  rep_origin     ori: high-copy-number ColE1/pMB1/pBR322/pUC origin of replication
   7739..8599    -  CDS            AmpR: β-lactamase; bla; confers resistance to ampicillin, carbenicillin, and related antibiotics
   8600..8704    -  promoter       AmpR promoter: bla
>Addgene plasmid #181957 | pcDNA3-AKAP79-AKAR4 | addgene full sequence | sequence record 363296 | Addgene NGS Result
GACGGATCGGGAGATCTCCCGATCCCCTATGGTGCACTCTCAGTACAATCTGCTCTGATGCCGCATAGTT
AAGCCAGTATCTGCTCCCTGCTTGTGTGTTGGAGGTCGCTGAGTAGTGCGCGAGCAAAATTTAAGCTACA
ACAAGGCAAGGCTTGACCGACAATTGCATGAAGAATCTGCTTAGGGTTAGGCGTTTTGCGCTGCTTCGCG
ATGTACGGGCCAGATATACGCGTTGACATTGATTATTGACTAGTTATTAATAGTAATCAATTACGGGGTC
ATTAGTTCATAGCCCATATATGGAGTTCCGCGTTACATAACTTACGGTAAATGGCCCGCCTGGCTGACCG
CCCAACGACCCCCGCCCATTGACGTCAATAATGACGTATGTTCCCATAGTAACGCCAATAGGGACTTTCC
ATTGACGTCAATGGGTGGAGTATTTACGGTAAACTGCCCACTTGGCAGTACATCAAGTGTATCATATGCC
AAGTACGCCCCCTATTGACGTCAATGACGGTAAATGGCCCGCCTGGCATTATGCCCAGTACATGACCTTA
TGGGACTTTCCTACTTGGCAGTACATCTACGTATTAGTCATCGCTATTACCATGGTGATGCGGTTTTGGC
AGTACATCAATGGGCGTGGATAGCGGTTTGACTCACGGGGATTTCCAAGTCTCCACCCCATTGACGTCAA
TGGGAGTTTGTTTTGGCACCAAAATCAACGGGACTTTCCAAAATGTCGTAACAACTCCGCCCCATTGACG
CAAATGGGCGGTAGGCGTGTACGGTGGGAGGTCTATATAAGCAGAGCTCTCTGGCTAACTAGAGAACCCA
CTGCTTACTGGCTTATCGAAATTAATACGACTCACTATAGGGAGACCCAAGCTTGCCACCATGGGCCATC
ATCATCATCATCATCATCATCATCACAGCAGCGGCCATATCGAAGGTCGTCATATGGAAACCACAATTTC
AGAAATTCATGTAGAAAACAAGGATGAGAAGAGATCAGCAGAAGGTAGTCCTGGGGCTGAAAGGCAGAAG
GAAAAGGCATCCATGCTTTGCTTCAAGAGAAGAAAGAAAGCAGCCAAAGCACTGAAGCCCAAAGCTGGCT
CTGAAGCTGCTGATGTGGCAAGGAAGTGTCCACAAGAAGCAGGAGCTTCTGATCAGCCAGAGCCCACACG
GGGGGCCTGGGCCTCACTCAAACGTCTTGTAACACGCAGGAAAAGGTCAGAGTCTTCAAAGCAGCAAAAG
CCATTGGAGGGTGAAATGCAACCTGCAATAAATGCTGAGGATGCTGATCTTTCTAAGAAAAAGGCAAAAT
CTAGACTTAAGATTCCCTGCATAAAATTCCCAAGAGGGCCAAAAAGGAGTAATCATTCCAAAATTATAGA
AGACTCAGACTGCAGCATCAAAGTCCAGGAAGAAGCTGAAATTTTGGATATACAAACACAGACCCCATTG
AATGATCAGGCAACAAAGGCTAAGTCAACCCAGGATCTAAGTGAAGGCATCTCACAGAAAGATGGTGATG
AGGTCTGTGAATCAAATGTGAGCAATAGCATAACTTCTGGAGAGAAAGTGATTTCAGTAGAACTTGGATT
AGATAATGGGCATTCTGCTATTCAAACGGGAACTCTAATCCTTGAAGAAATTGAAACGATCAAGGAAAAA
CAAGATGTTCAACCCCAGCAAGCAAGCCCACTTGAAACTTCAGAAACAGACCATCAGCAGCCAGTACTTT
CTGATGTTCCTCCTTTACCTGCAATTCCAGATCAACAAATTGTGGAAGAAGCCAGTAACAGTACCCTAGA
AAGTGCACCAAATGGAAAAGACTATGAAAGTACAGAGATTGTAGCTGAAGAAACTAAGCCAAAAGATACT
GAATTGAGCCAAGAATCAGATTTTAAAGAAAATGGGATCACTGAAGAGAAATCCAAATCAGAAGAAAGCA
AAAGAATGGAGCCAATTGCTATTATTATTACAGACACTGAAATCAGTGAATTTGATGTTACAAAATCTAA
AAATGTCCCTAAGCAATTCTTAATTTCAGCTGAAAATGAGCAAGTAGGGGTTTTTGCTAATGATAATGGT
TTTGAGGATAGAACTTCAGAACAATATGAAACACTCTTAATTGAAACAGCCTCTTCTCTAGTCAAGAATG
CTATTCAGTTGTCAATAGAACAGCTGGTTAATGAAATGGCCTCTGATGATAATAAAATAAACAATCTTCT
ACAGGATCCCATGGTGAGCAAGGGCGAGGAGCTGTTCACCGGGGTGGTGCCCATCCTGGTCGAGCTGGAC
GGCGACGTAAACGGCCACAGGTTCAGCGTGTCCGGCGAGGGCGAGGGCGATGCCACCTACGGCAAGCTGA
CCCTGAAGTTCATCTGCACCACCGGCAAGCTGCCCGTGCCCTGGCCCACCCTCGTGACCACCCTGACCTG
GGGCGTGCAGTGCTTCGCCCGCTACCCCGACCACATGAAGCAGCACGACTTCTTCAAGTCCGCCATGCCC
GAAGGCTACGTCCAGGAGCGTACCATCTTCTTCAAGGACGACGGCAACTACAAGACCCGCGCCGAGGTGA
AGTTCGAGGGCGACACCCTGGTGAACCGCATCGAGCTGAAGGGCATCGACTTCAAGGAGGACGGCAACAT
CCTGGGGCACAAGCTGGAGTACAACGCCATCAGTGACAACGTCTATATCACCGCCGACAAGCAGAAGAAC
GGCATCAAGGCCCACTTCAAGATCCGCCACAACATCGAGGACGGCAGCGTGCAGCTCGCCGACCACTACC
AGCAGAACACCCCCATCGGCGACGGCCCCGTGCTGCTGCCCGACAACCACTACCTGAGCACCCAGTCCGC
CCTGAGCAAAGACCCCAACGAGAAGCGCGATCACATGGTCCTGCTGGAGTTCGTGACCGCCGCCGGGATC
ACTCTCGGCATGGACGAGCTGTACAAGCGCATGCATAAGTTTTCTCAAGAACAGATCGGCGAAAACATTG
TGTGCAGGGTCATTTGTACCACGGGTCAAATTCCCATCCGAGATTTGTCAGCTGATATTTCACAAGTGCT
TAAGGAAAAACGATCCATAAAGAAAGTTTGGACATTTGGTAGAAACCCAGCCTGTGACTATCATTTAGGA
AACATTTCAAGACTGTCAAATAAGCATTTCCAAATACTACTAGGAGAAGACGGTAACCTTTTATTGAATG
ACATTTCCACTAATGGGACCTGGTTAAATGGGCAAAAAGTCGAGAAGAACAGCAATCAGTTACTGTCTCA
AGGTGATGAAATAACCGTTGGTGTAGGCGTGGAATCAGATATTTTATCTCTGGTCATTTTCATAAACGAC
AAATTTAAGCAGTGCCTCGAGCAGAACAAAGTTGATCGCTCTGCAGGTAAGCCAGGCAGCGGCGAGGGCA
GCACCAAGGGCCTGCGTCGCGCCACCCTGGTGGACGGCGGCACCGGCGGCAGCGAGCTCATGGGCGGCGT
GCAGCTCGCCGACCACTACCAGCAGAACACCCCCATCGGCGACGGCCCCGTGCTGCTGCCCGACAACCAC
TACCTGAGCTACCAGTCCAAGCTGAGCAAAGACCCCAACGAGAAGCGCGATCACATGGTCCTGCTGGAGT
TCGTGACCGCCGCCGGGATCACTCTCGGCATGGACGAGCTGTACAAGGGAGGTACCGGTGGATCTATGGT
GAGCAAGGGCGAGGAGCTGTTCACCGGGGTGGTGCCCATCCTGGTCGAGCTGGACGGCGACGTAAACGGC
CACAAGTTCAGCGTGTCCGGCGAGGGCGAGGGCGATGCCACCTACGGCAAGCTGACCCTGAAGCTGATCT
GCACCACCGGCAAGCTGCCCGTGCCCTGGCCCACCCTCGTGACCACCCTGGGCTACGGCCTTCAGTGCTT
CGCCCGCTACCCCGACCACATGAAGCAGCACGACTTCTTCAAGTCCGCCATGCCCGAAGGCTACGTCCAG
GAGCGCACCATCTTCTTCAAGGACGACGGCAACTACAAGACCCGCGCCGAGGTGAAGTTCGAGGGCGACA
CCCTGGTGAACCGCATCGAGCTGAAGGGCATCGACTTCAAGGAGGACGGCAACATCCTGGGGCACAAGCT
GGAGTACAACTACAACAGCCACAACGTCTATATCACCGCCGACAAGCAGAAGAACGGCATCAAGGCCAAC
TTCAAGATCCGCCACAACATCGAGTAAGAATTCTGCAGATATCCATCACACTGGCGGCCGCTCGAGCATG
CATCTAGAGGGCCCTATTCTATAGTGTCACCTAAATGCTAGAGCTCGCTGATCAGCCTCGACTGTGCCTT
CTAGTTGCCAGCCATCTGTTGTTTGCCCCTCCCCCGTGCCTTCCTTGACCCTGGAAGGTGCCACTCCCAC
TGTCCTTTCCTAATAAAATGAGGAAATTGCATCGCATTGTCTGAGTAGGTGTCATTCTATTCTGGGGGGT
GGGGTGGGGCAGGACAGCAAGGGGGAGGATTGGGAAGACAATAGCAGGCATGCTGGGGATGCGGTGGGCT
CTATGGCTTCTGAGGCGGAAAGAACCAGCTGGGGCTCTAGGGGGTATCCCC
[124 nt withheld, positions 4602-4725]
C
[91 nt withheld, positions 4727-4817]
A
[49 nt withheld, positions 4819-4867]
CCTTTGACGTTGGAGTCCACGTTCTTT
[37 nt withheld, positions 4895-4931]
ACCCTATCTCGGTCTATTCTTTTGATTTATAAGGGATTTTGCCGATTTCGGCCTATTGGTTAAAAAATGA
GCTGATTTAACAAAAATTTAACGCGAATTAATTCTGTGGAATGTGTGTCAGTTAGGGTGTGGAAAGTCCC
CAGGCTCCCCAGCAGGCAGAAGTATGCAAAGCATGCATCTCAATTAGTCAGCAACCAGGTGTGGAAAGTC
CCCAGGCTCCCCAGCAGGCAGAAGTATGCAAAGCATGCATCTCAATTAGTCAGCAACCATAGTCCCGCCC
CTAACTCCGCCCATCCCGCCCCTAACTCCGCCCAGTTCCGCCCATTCTCCGCCCCATGGCTGACTAATTT
TTTTTATTTATGCAGAGGCCGAGGCCGCCTCTGCCTCTGAGCTATTCCAGAAGTAGTGAGGAGGCTTTTT
TGGAGGCCTAGGCTTTTGCAAAAAGCTCCCGGGAGCTTGTATATCCATTTTCGGATCTGATCAAGAGACA
GGATGAGGATCGTTTCGCATGATTGAACAAGATGGATTGCACGCAGGTTCTCCGGCCGCTTGGGTGGAGA
GGCTATTCGGCTATGACTGGGCACAACAGACAATCGGCTGCTCTGATGCCGCCGTGTTCCGGCTGTCAGC
GCAGGGGCGCCCGGTTCTTTTTGTCAAGACCGACCTGTCCGGTGCCCTGAATGAACTGCAGGACGAGGCA
GCGCGGCTATCGTGGCTGGCCACGACGGGCGTTCCTTGCGCAGCTGTGCTCGACGTTGTCACTGAAGCGG
GAAGGGACTGGCTGCTATTGGGCGAAGTGCCGGGGCAGGATCTCCTGTCATCTCACCTTGCTCCTGCCGA
GAAAGTATCCATCATGGCTGATGCAATGCGGCGGCTGCATACGCTTGATCCGGCTACCTGCCCATTCGAC
CACCAAGCGAAACATCGCATCGAGCGAGCACGTACTCGGATGGAAGCCGGTCTTGTCGATCAGGATGATC
TGGACGAAGAGCATCAGGGGCTCGCGCCAGCCGAACTGTTCGCCAGGCTCAAGGCGCGCATGCCCGACGG
CGAGGATCTCGTCGTGACCCATGGCGATGCCTGCTTGCCGAATATCATGGTGGAAAATGGCCGCTTTTCT
GGATTCATCGACTGTGGCCGGCTGGGTGTGGCGGACCGCTATCAGGACATAGCGTTGGCTACCCGTGATA
TTGCTGAAGAGCTTGGCGGCGAATGGGCTGACCGCTTCCTCGTGCTTTACGGTATCGCCGCTCCCGATTC
GCAGCGCATCGCCTTCTATCGCCTTCTTGACGAGTTCTTCTGAGCGGGACTCTGGGGTTCGAAATGACCG
ACCAAGCGACGCCCAACCTGCCATCACGAGATTTCGATTCCACCGCCGCCTTCTATGAAAGGTTGGGCTT
CGGAATCGTTTTCCGGGACGCCGGCTGGATGATCCTCCAGCGCGGGGATCTCATGCTGGAGTTCTTCGCC
CACCCCAACTTGTTTATTGCAGCTTATAATGGTTACAAATAAAGCAATAGCATCACAAATTTCACAAATA
AAGCATTTTTTTCACTGCATTCTAGTTGTGGTTTGTCCAAACTCATCAATGTATCTTATCATGTCTGTAT
ACCGTCGACCTCTAGCTAGAGCTTGGCGTAATCATGGTCATAGCTGTTTCCTGTGTGAAATTGTTATCCG
CTCACAATTCCACACAACATACGAGCCGGAAGCATAAAGTGTAAAGCCTGGGGTGCCTAATGAGTGAGCT
AACTCACATTAATTGCGTTGCGCTCACTGCCCGCTTTCCAGTCGGGAAACCTGTCGTGCCAGCTGCATTA
ATGAATCGGCCAACGCGCGGGGAGAGGCGGTTTGCGTATTGGGCGCTCTTCCGCTTCCTCGCTCACTGAC
TCGCTGCGCTCGGTCGTTCGGCTGCGGCGAGCGGTATCAGCTCACTCAAAGGCGGTAATACGGTTATCCA
CAGAATCAGGGGATAACGCAGGAAAGAACATGTGAGCAAAAGGCCAGCAAAAGGCCAGGAACCGTAAAAA
GGCCGCGTTGCTGGCGTTTTTCCATAGGCTCCGCCCCCCTGACGAGCATCACAAAAATCGACGCTCAAGT
CAGAGGTGGCGAAACCCGACAGGACTATAAAGATACCAGGCGTTTCCCCCTGGAAGCTCCCTCGTGCGCT
CTCCTGTTCCGACCCTGCCGCTTACCGGATACCTGTCCGCCTTTCTCCCTTCGGGAAGCGTGGCGCTTTC
TCATAGCTCACGCTGTAGGTATCTCAGTTCGGTGTAGGTCGTTCGCTCCAAGCTGGGCTGTGTGCACGAA
CCCCCCGTTCAGCCCGACCGCTGCGCCTTATCCGGTAACTATCGTCTTGAGTCCAACCCGGTAAGACACG
ACTTATCGCCACTGGCAGCAGCCACTGGTAACAGGATTAGCAAAGCGAGGTATGTAGGCGGTGCTACAGA
GTTCTTGAAGTGGTGGCCTAACTACGGCTACACTAGAAGAACAGTATTTGGTATCTGCGCTCTGCTGAAG
CCAGTTACCTTCGGAAAAAGAGTTGGTAGCTCTTGATCCGGCAAACAAACCACCGCTGGTAGCGGTGGTT
TTTTTGTTTGCAAGCAGCAGATTACGCGCAGAAAAAAAGGATCTCAAGAAGATCCTTTGATCTTTTCTAC
GGGGTCTGACGCTCAGTGGAACGAAAACTCACGTTAAGGGATTTTGGTCATGAGATTATCAAAAAGGATC
TTCACCTAGATCCTTTTAAATTAAAAATGAAGTTTTAAATCAATCTAAAGTATATATGAGTAAACTTGGT
CTGACAGTTACCAATGCTTAATCAGTGAGGCACCTATCTCAGCGATCTGTCTATTTCGTTCATCCATAGT
TGCCTGACTCCCCGTCGTGTAGATAACTACGATACGGGAGGGCTTACCATCTGGCCCCAGTGCTGCAATG
ATACCGCGAGACCCACGCTCACCGGCTCCAGATTTATCAGCAATAAACCAGCCAGCCGGAAGGGCCGAGC
GCAGAAGTGGTCCTGCAACTTTATCCGCCTCCATCCAGTCTATTAATTGTTGCCGGGAAGCTAGAGTAAG
TAGTTCGCCAGTTAATAGTTTGCGCAACGTTGTTGCCATTGCTACAGGCATCGTGGTGTCACGCTCGTCG
TTTGGTATGGCTTCATTCAGCTCCGGTTCCCAACGATCAAGGCGAGTTACATGATCCCCCATGTTGTGCA
AAAAAGCGGTTAGCTCCTTCGGTCCTCCGATCGTTGTCAGAAGTAAGTTGGCCGCAGTGTTATCACTCAT
GGTTATGGCAGCACTGCATAATTCTCTTACTGTCATGCCATCCGTAAGATGCTTTTCTGTGACTGGTGAG
TACTCAACCAAGTCATTCTGAGAATAGTGTATGCGGCGACCGAGTTGCTCTTGCCCGGCGTCAATACGGG
ATAATACCGCGCCACATAGCAGAACTTTAAAAGTGCTCATCATTGGAAAACGTTCTTCGGGGCGAAAACT
CTCAAGGATCTTACCGCTGTTGAGATCCAGTTCGATGTAACCCACTCGTGCACCCAACTGATCTTCAGCA
TCTTTTACTTTCACCAGCGTTTCTGGGTGAGCAAAAACAGGAAGGCAAAATGCCGCAAAAAAGGGAATAA
GGGCGACACGGAAATGTTGAATACTCATACTCTTCCTTTTTCAATATTATTGAAGCATTTATCAGGGTTA
TTGTCTCATGAGCGGATACATATTTGAATGTATTTAGAAAAATAAACAAATAGGGGTTCCGCGCACATTT
CCCCGAAAAGTGCCACCTGACGTC
